Addgene plasmid #229687: pCMV-eA3A-BE5-(NG)-PX458-EGFP
Purpose: (Empty Backbone) CRISPR CBE plasmid (C to T edits): eA3A-BE5-NG engineered to include the sgRNA cloning backbone from PX458 and EGFP. Includes BbsI sites for sgRNA cloning downstream of U6 promoter.
Depositing lab: Deborah Marsh. Depositing organization: University of Technology, Sydney. Publication: CRISPR single base-editing: in silico predictions to variant clonal cell lines. Dickson KA, Field N, Blackman T, Ma Y, Xie T, Kurangil E, Idrees S, Rathnayake SNH, Mahbub RM, Faiz A, Marsh DJ. Hum Mol Genet. 2023 Jun 27:ddad105. doi: 10.1093/hmg/ddad105. PubMed 37369005.
Backbone
  Vector backbone: p2T-CMV-eA3A-BE5-NG-BlastR
  Backbone manufacturer: David Liu, Addgene plasmid #152998
  Vector type: Mammalian Expression, CRISPR
  Tag / fusion protein: EGFP (C terminal on backbone)
Growth in bacteria
  Bacterial resistance: Ampicillin, 100 μg/mL
  Growth temperature: 37°C
  Growth strain: DH5alpha
  Copy number: High Copy
Gene/Insert
  Gene/Insert name: None
  Tag / fusion protein: EGFP (C terminal on backbone)
Resource information
  A portion of this plasmid was derived from a plasmid made by: sgRNA cloning site taken from PX458 (Feng Zhang, Addgene plasmid #48138)
Terms and licenses: Academic/Nonprofit Terms; Industry Terms: Not Available to Industry
Depositor comments: Alternative shortened plasmid name: eA3A-sgRNA-EGFP; plasmid size 10,326 bp
How to cite: pCMV-eA3A-BE5-(NG)-PX458-EGFP was a gift from Deborah Marsh (Addgene plasmid # 229687 ; http://n2t.net/addgene:229687 ; RRID:Addgene_229687)
