[The description below was written by a language model from this plasmid's Addgene catalogue record and pLannotate feature annotations shown in this document.]
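Description:
pCMV-eA3A-BE5-(NG)-PX458-EGFP (short name eA3A-sgRNA-EGFP) is a 10,326 bp all-in-one mammalian expression plasmid for CRISPR cytosine base editing, producing C-to-T changes. It was built from the p2T-CMV-eA3A-BE5-NG-BlastR backbone by adding the sgRNA cloning cassette from PX458 and an EGFP reporter. It is deposited as an empty backbone with no guide sequence inserted. In bacteria it is maintained at high copy by a ColE1/pUC-type origin and selected with ampicillin through the bla gene. An f1 origin, a single AAV2 ITR and small bom and rop fragments are also annotated, most likely remnants of the parental vectors.

The editor is transcribed from the CMV enhancer/promoter, with a T7 promoter just downstream, and terminated by the bGH polyadenylation signal. The reading frame begins with the APOBEC3A cytidine deaminase (an engineered "eA3A" variant according to the name). This is followed by Streptococcus pyogenes Cas9 annotated as carrying the D10A mutation, which is the nickase form normally used in base editors. The "NG" in the name indicates a variant recognising relaxed NG PAMs. A uracil glycosylase inhibitor (UGI) from phage PBS2 comes next and blocks excision of the uracil intermediate, favouring the C-to-T outcome. EGFP is recorded as a C-terminal tag, although the record does not state whether it is a direct fusion or is separated by a self-cleaving peptide. A separate human U6 promoter drives the S. pyogenes gRNA scaffold, and BbsI sites between them accept annealed guide oligonucleotides. The associated publication concerns the generation of single-base variant clonal cell lines, where EGFP fluorescence would allow transfected cells to be identified or sorted.
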