Features (pLannotate 1.2.2; 20 found; start..end, strand, type, name):
     63..366     +  enhancer       CMV enhancer: human cytomegalovirus immediate early enhancer
    367..570     +  promoter       CMV promoter: human cytomegalovirus (CMV) immediate early promoter
    612..630     +  promoter       T7 promoter: promoter for bacteriophage T7 RNA polymerase
    701..1294    +  CDS            APOBEC3A: ABC3A_HUMAN - Experimental evidence at protein level: Swiss-Prot protein existence level 1. DNA deaminase (cytidine deaminase) with restriction activity against viruses, foreign DNA and mobility of retrotransposons. Exhibits antiviral activity against adeno-associated virus (AAV) and human T- cell leukemia virus type 1 (HTLV-1) and may inhibit the mobility of LTR and non-LTR retrotransposons. Selectively targets single-stranded DNA and can deaminate both methylcytosine and cytosine in foreign DNA. Can induce somatic hypermutation in the nuclear and mitochondrial DNA. May also play a role in th
   1391..2992    +  CDS            dCas9(N): N-terminal portion of catalytically inactive Streptococcus pyogenes dCas9 carrying the D10A mutation (Zetsche et al., 2015)
   2993..5487    +  CDS            Cas9(C) (fragment): C-terminal portion of Streptococcus pyogenes Cas9 (Zetsche et al., 2015)
   5801..6049    +  CDS            UGI: UNGI_BPPB2 - Experimental evidence at protein level: Swiss-Prot protein existence level 1. This protein binds specifically and reversibly to the host uracil-DNA glycosylase, preventing removal of uracil residues from PBS2 DNA by the host uracil-excision repair system. From Bacillus phage PBS2 (Bacteriophage PBS2).
   6179..6895    +  CDS            EGFP: EGFP is a basic (constitutively fluorescent) green fluorescent protein published in 1996, derived from Aequorea victoria. It is reported to be a rapidly-maturing weak dimer with moderate acid sensitivity.
   6971..7082    +  polyA_signal   bGH poly(A) signal: bovine growth hormone polyadenylation signal
   7187..7327    +  repeat_region  AAV2 ITR: inverted terminal repeat of adeno-associated virus serotype 2 inverted
   7332..7383    -  misc_feature   bom (fragment): basis of mobility region from pBR322
   7402..7857    +  rep_origin     f1 ori (sequence partly withheld): f1 bacteriophage origin of replication; arrow indicates direction of (+) strand synthesis
   7858..7907    -  misc_feature   bom (fragment): basis of mobility region from pBR322
   8009..8044    -  CDS            rop (fragment): Rop protein, which maintains plasmids at low copy number; rop
   8139..8243    +  promoter       AmpR promoter: bla
   8244..9104    +  CDS            AmpR: β-lactamase; bla; confers resistance to ampicillin, carbenicillin, and related antibiotics
   9275..9863    +  rep_origin     ori: high-copy-number ColE1/pMB1/pBR322/pUC origin of replication
   9925..10165   +  promoter       U6 promoter: RNA polymerase III promoter for human U6 snRNA
  10192..10267   +  misc_RNA       gRNA scaffold: guide RNA scaffold for the Streptococcus pyogenes CRISPR/Cas9 system
  10274..10317   +  misc_RNA       gRNA scaffold (fragment): guide RNA scaffold for the Streptococcus pyogenes CRISPR/Cas9 system
>Addgene plasmid #229687 | pCMV-eA3A-BE5-(NG)-PX458-EGFP | addgene full sequence | sequence record 459010 | Addgene NGS Result
ACTAGTTATTAATAGTAATCAATTACGGGGTCATTAGTTCATAGCCCATATATGGAGTTCCGCGTTACAT
AACTTACGGTAAATGGCCCGCCTGGCTGACCGCCCAACGACCCCCGCCCATTGACGTCAATAATGACGTA
TGTTCCCATAGTAACGCCAATAGGGACTTTCCATTGACGTCAATGGGTGGAGTATTTACGGTAAACTGCC
CACTTGGCAGTACATCAAGTGTATCATATGCCAAGTACGCCCCCTATTGACGTCAATGACGGTAAATGGC
CCGCCTGGCATTATGCCCAGTACATGACCTTATGGGACTTTCCTACTTGGCAGTACATCTACGTATTAGT
CATCGCTATTACCATGGTGATGCGGTTTTGGCAGTACATCAATGGGCGTGGATAGCGGTTTGACTCACGG
GGATTTCCAAGTCTCCACCCCATTGACGTCAATGGGAGTTTGTTTTGGCACCAAAATCAACGGGACTTTC
CAAAATGTCGTAACAACTCCGCCCCATTGACGCAAATGGGCGGTAGGCGTGTACGGTGGGAGGTCTATAT
AAGCAGAGCTGGTTTAGTGAACCGTCAGATCCGCTAGAGATCCGCGGCCGCTAATACGACTCACTATAGG
GAGAGCCGCCACCATGAAACGGACAGCCGACGGAAGCGAGTTCGAGTCACCAAAGAAGAAGCGGAAAGTC
GAGGCAAGCCCAGCAAGCGGCCCACGGCACCTGATGGACCCCCACATTTTCACCAGCAACTTCAACAACG
GAATCGGACGACACAAGACCTACCTGTGCTATGAGGTGGAGAGGCTGGACAACGGCGACGCCGTGAAGAT
GGATCAGCACAGAGGCTTCCTGCACGGCCAGGCCAAGAATCTGCTGTGCGGCTTCTACGGCCGGCACGCA
GAGCTGCGCTTTCTGGACCTGGTGCCATCTCTGCAGCTGGATCCCGCCCAGATCTATAGGGTGACCTGGT
TCATCAGCTGGTCCCCTTGCTTTAGCTGGGGATGTGCAGGAGAGGTGAGGGCCTTCCTGCAGGAGAACAC
ACACGTGAGGCTGAGAATCTTTGCCGCCCGGATCTACGACTATGATCCCCTGTACAAGGAGGCCCTGCAG
ATGCTGAGGGACGCAGGAGCCCAGGTGTCTATCATGACCTATGATGAGTTCAAGCACTGCTGGGACACAT
TTGTGGATCACCAGGGCTGTCCCTTTCAGCCTTGGGACGGCCTGGACGAGCATTCCCAGGCACTGAGCGG
ACGGCTGAGGGCAATTCTGCAGAACCAGGGCAATTCTGGCGGATCTAGCGGAGGATCCTCTGGCAGCGAG
ACACCAGGAACAAGCGAGTCAGCAACACCAGAGAGCAGTGGCGGCAGCAGCGGCGGCAGCGACAAGAAGT
ACAGCATCGGCCTGGCCATCGGCACCAACTCTGTGGGCTGGGCCGTGATCACCGACGAGTACAAGGTGCC
CAGCAAGAAATTCAAGGTGCTGGGCAACACCGACCGGCACAGCATCAAGAAGAACCTGATCGGAGCCCTG
CTGTTCGACAGCGGCGAAACAGCCGAGGCCACCCGGCTGAAGAGAACCGCCAGAAGAAGATACACCAGAC
GGAAGAACCGGATCTGCTATCTGCAAGAGATCTTCAGCAACGAGATGGCCAAGGTGGACGACAGCTTCTT
CCACAGACTGGAAGAGTCCTTCCTGGTGGAAGAGGATAAGAAGCACGAGCGGCACCCCATCTTCGGCAAC
ATCGTGGACGAGGTGGCCTACCACGAGAAGTACCCCACCATCTACCACCTGAGAAAGAAACTGGTGGACA
GCACCGACAAGGCCGACCTGCGGCTGATCTATCTGGCCCTGGCCCACATGATCAAGTTCCGGGGCCACTT
CCTGATCGAGGGCGACCTGAACCCCGACAACAGCGACGTGGACAAGCTGTTCATCCAGCTGGTGCAGACC
TACAACCAGCTGTTCGAGGAAAACCCCATCAACGCCAGCGGCGTGGACGCCAAGGCCATCCTGTCTGCCA
GACTGAGCAAGAGCAGACGGCTGGAAAATCTGATCGCCCAGCTGCCCGGCGAGAAGAAGAATGGCCTGTT
CGGAAACCTGATTGCCCTGAGCCTGGGCCTGACCCCCAACTTCAAGAGCAACTTCGACCTGGCCGAGGAT
GCCAAACTGCAGCTGAGCAAGGACACCTACGACGACGACCTGGACAACCTGCTGGCCCAGATCGGCGACC
AGTACGCCGACCTGTTTCTGGCCGCCAAGAACCTGTCCGACGCCATCCTGCTGAGCGACATCCTGAGAGT
GAACACCGAGATCACCAAGGCCCCCCTGAGCGCCTCTATGATCAAGAGATACGACGAGCACCACCAGGAC
CTGACCCTGCTGAAAGCTCTCGTGCGGCAGCAGCTGCCTGAGAAGTACAAAGAGATTTTCTTCGACCAGA
GCAAGAACGGCTACGCCGGCTACATTGACGGCGGAGCCAGCCAGGAAGAGTTCTACAAGTTCATCAAGCC
CATCCTGGAAAAGATGGACGGCACCGAGGAACTGCTCGTGAAGCTGAACAGAGAGGACCTGCTGCGGAAG
CAGCGGACCTTCGACAACGGCAGCATCCCCCACCAGATCCACCTGGGAGAGCTGCACGCCATTCTGCGGC
GGCAGGAAGATTTTTACCCATTCCTGAAGGACAACCGGGAAAAGATCGAGAAGATCCTGACCTTCCGCAT
CCCCTACTACGTGGGCCCTCTGGCCAGGGGAAACAGCAGATTCGCCTGGATGACCAGAAAGAGCGAGGAA
ACCATCACCCCCTGGAACTTCGAGGAAGTGGTGGACAAGGGCGCTTCCGCCCAGAGCTTCATCGAGCGGA
TGACCAACTTCGATAAGAACCTGCCCAACGAGAAGGTGCTGCCCAAGCACAGCCTGCTGTACGAGTACTT
CACCGTGTATAACGAGCTGACCAAAGTGAAATACGTGACCGAGGGAATGAGAAAGCCCGCCTTCCTGAGC
GGCGAGCAGAAAAAGGCCATCGTGGACCTGCTGTTCAAGACCAACCGGAAAGTGACCGTGAAGCAGCTGA
AAGAGGACTACTTCAAGAAAATCGAGTGCTTCGACTCCGTGGAAATCTCCGGCGTGGAAGATCGGTTCAA
CGCCTCCCTGGGCACATACCACGATCTGCTGAAAATTATCAAGGACAAGGACTTCCTGGACAATGAGGAA
AACGAGGACATTCTGGAAGATATCGTGCTGACCCTGACACTGTTTGAGGACAGAGAGATGATCGAGGAAC
GGCTGAAAACCTATGCCCACCTGTTCGACGACAAAGTGATGAAGCAGCTGAAGCGGCGGAGATACACCGG
CTGGGGCAGGCTGAGCCGGAAGCTGATCAACGGCATCCGGGACAAGCAGTCCGGCAAGACAATCCTGGAT
TTCCTGAAGTCCGACGGCTTCGCCAACAGAAACTTCATGCAGCTGATCCACGACGACAGCCTGACCTTTA
AAGAGGACATCCAGAAAGCCCAGGTGTCCGGCCAGGGCGATAGCCTGCACGAGCACATTGCCAATCTGGC
CGGCAGCCCCGCCATTAAGAAGGGCATCCTGCAGACAGTGAAGGTGGTGGACGAGCTCGTGAAAGTGATG
GGCCGGCACAAGCCCGAGAACATCGTGATCGAAATGGCCAGAGAGAACCAGACCACCCAGAAGGGACAGA
AGAACAGCCGCGAGAGAATGAAGCGGATCGAAGAGGGCATCAAAGAGCTGGGCAGCCAGATCCTGAAAGA
ACACCCCGTGGAAAACACCCAGCTGCAGAACGAGAAGCTGTACCTGTACTACCTGCAGAATGGGCGGGAT
ATGTACGTGGACCAGGAACTGGACATCAACCGGCTGTCCGACTACGATGTGGACCATATCGTGCCTCAGA
GCTTTCTGAAGGACGACTCCATCGACAACAAGGTGCTGACCAGAAGCGACAAGAACCGGGGCAAGAGCGA
CAACGTGCCCTCCGAAGAGGTCGTGAAGAAGATGAAGAACTACTGGCGGCAGCTGCTGAACGCCAAGCTG
ATTACCCAGAGAAAGTTCGACAATCTGACCAAGGCCGAGAGAGGCGGCCTGAGCGAACTGGATAAGGCCG
GCTTCATCAAGAGACAGCTGGTGGAAACCCGGCAGATCACAAAGCACGTGGCACAGATCCTGGACTCCCG
GATGAACACTAAGTACGACGAGAATGACAAGCTGATCCGGGAAGTGAAAGTGATCACCCTGAAGTCCAAG
CTGGTGTCCGATTTCCGGAAGGATTTCCAGTTTTACAAAGTGCGCGAGATCAACAACTACCACCACGCCC
ACGACGCCTACCTGAACGCCGTCGTGGGAACCGCCCTGATCAAAAAGTACCCTAAGCTGGAAAGCGAGTT
CGTGTACGGCGACTACAAGGTGTACGACGTGCGGAAGATGATCGCCAAGAGCGAGCAGGAAATCGGCAAG
GCTACCGCCAAGTACTTCTTCTACAGCAACATCATGAACTTTTTCAAGACCGAGATTACCCTGGCCAACG
GCGAGATCCGGAAGCGGCCTCTGATCGAGACAAACGGCGAAACCGGGGAGATCGTGTGGGATAAGGGCCG
GGATTTTGCCACCGTGCGGAAAGTGCTGAGCATGCCCCAAGTGAATATCGTGAAAAAGACCGAGGTGCAG
ACAGGCGGCTTCAGCAAAGAGTCTATCCGGCCCAAGAGGAACAGCGATAAGCTGATCGCCAGAAAGAAGG
ACTGGGACCCTAAGAAGTACGGCGGCTTCGTCAGCCCCACCGTGGCCTATTCTGTGCTGGTGGTGGCCAA
AGTGGAAAAGGGCAAGTCCAAGAAACTGAAGAGTGTGAAAGAGCTGCTGGGGATCACCATCATGGAAAGA
AGCAGCTTCGAGAAGAATCCCATCGACTTTCTGGAAGCCAAGGGCTACAAAGAAGTGAAAAAGGACCTGA
TCATCAAGCTGCCTAAGTACTCCCTGTTCGAGCTGGAAAACGGCCGGAAGAGAATGCTGGCCTCTGCCCG
CTTCCTGCAGAAGGGAAACGAACTGGCCCTGCCCTCCAAATATGTGAACTTCCTGTACCTGGCCAGCCAC
TATGAGAAGCTGAAGGGCTCCCCCGAGGATAATGAGCAGAAACAGCTGTTTGTGGAACAGCACAAGCACT
ACCTGGACGAGATCATCGAGCAGATCAGCGAGTTCTCCAAGAGAGTGATCCTGGCCGACGCTAATCTGGA
CAAAGTGCTGTCCGCCTACAACAAGCACCGGGATAAGCCCATCAGAGAGCAGGCCGAGAATATCATCCAC
CTGTTTACCCTGACCAATCTGGGAGCCCCTCGCGCCTTCAAGTACTTTGACACCACCATCGACCGGAAGG
TGTACCGCAGCACCAAAGAGGTGCTGGACGCCACCCTGATCCACCAGAGCATCACCGGCCTGTACGAGAC
ACGGATCGACCTGTCTCAGCTGGGAGGTGACAGCGGCGGGAGCGGCGGGAGCGGGGGGAGCACTAATCTG
AGCGACATCATTGAGAAGGAGACTGGGAAACAGCTGGTCATTCAGGAGTCCATCCTGATGCTGCCTGAGG
AGGTGGAGGAAGTGATCGGCAACAAGCCAGAGTCTGACATCCTGGTGCACACCGCCTACGACGAGTCCAC
AGATGAGAATGTGATGCTGCTGACCTCTGACGCCCCCGAGTATAAGCCTTGGGCCCTGGTCATCCAGGAT
TCTAACGGCGAGAATAAGATCAAGATGCTGAGCGGAGGATCCGGAGGATCTGGAGGCAGCACCAACCTGT
CTGACATCATCGAGAAGGAGACAGGCAAGCAGCTGGTCATCCAGGAGAGCATCCTGATGCTGCCCGAAGA
AGTCGAAGAAGTGATCGGAAACAAGCCTGAGAGCGATATCCTGGTCCATACCGCCTACGACGAGAGTACC
GACGAAAATGTGATGCTGCTGACATCCGACGCCCCAGAGTATAAGCCCTGGGCTCTGGTCATCCAGGATT
CCAACGGAGAGAACAAAATCAAAATGCTGTCTGGCGGCTCAAAAAGAACCGCCGACGGCAGCGAATTCGA
GCCCAAGAAGAAGAGGAAAGTCGGAAGCGGAGCTACTAACTTCAGCCTGCTGAAGCAGGCTGGAGACGTG
GAGGAGAACCCTGGACCTATGGTGAGCAAGGGCGAGGAGCTGTTCACCGGGGTGGTGCCCATCCTGGTCG
AGCTGGACGGCGACGTAAACGGCCACAAGTTCAGCGTGTCCGGCGAGGGCGAGGGCGATGCCACCTACGG
CAAGCTGACCCTGAAGTTCATCTGCACCACCGGCAAGCTGCCCGTGCCCTGGCCCACCCTCGTGACCACC
CTGACCTATGGAGTGCAGTGCTTCAGCCGCTACCCCGACCACATGAAGCAGCACGACTTCTTCAAGTCCG
CCATGCCCGAAGGCTACGTCCAGGAGCGCACCATCTTCTTCAAGGACGACGGCAACTACAAGACCCGCGC
CGAGGTGAAGTTCGAGGGCGACACCCTGGTGAACCGCATCGAGCTGAAGGGCATCGACTTCAAGGAGGAC
GGCAACATCCTGGGGCACAAGCTGGAGTACAACTACAACAGCCACAACGTCTATATCATGGCCGACAAGC
AGAAGAACGGCATCAAGGTGAACTTCAAGATCCGCCACAACATCGAGGACGGCAGCGTGCAGCTCGCCGA
CCACTACCAGCAGAACACCCCCATCGGCGACGGCCCCGTGCTGCTGCCCGACAACCACTACCTGAGCACC
CAGTCCGCCCTGAGCAAAGACCCCAACGAGAAGCGCGATCACATGGTCCTGCTGGAGTTCGTGACCGCCG
CCGGGATCACTCTCGGCATGGACGAGCTGTACAAGTCTGGTGGTTCTCCCAAGAAGAAGAGGAAAGTCTA
ACCGGTGGAATTCTAACTAGAGCTCGCTGATCAGCCTCGACTGTGCCTTCTAGTTGCCAGCCATCTGTTG
TTTGCCCCTCCCCCGTGCCTTCCTTGACCCTGGAAGGTGCCACTCCCACTGTCCTTTCCTAATAAAATGA
GGAAATTGCATCGCATTGTCTGAGTAGGTGTCATTCTATTCTGGGGGGTGGGGTGGGGCAGGACAGCAAG
GGGGAGGATTGGGAAGAGAATAGCAGGCATGCTGGGGAGCGGCCGCAGGAACCCCTAGTGATGGAGTTGG
CCACTCCCTCTCTGCGCGCTCGCTCGCTCACTGAGGCCGGGCGACCAAAGGTCGCCCGACGCCCGGGCTT
TGCCCGGGCGGCCTCAGTGAGCGAGCGAGCGCGCAGCTGCCTGCAGGGGCGCCTGATGCGGTATTTTCTC
CTTACGCATCTGTGCGGTATTTCACACCGCATA
[95 nt withheld, positions 7384-7478]
T
[46 nt withheld, positions 7480-7525]
C
[141 nt withheld, positions 7527-7667]
CCTTTGACGTTGGAGTCCACGTTCTTT
[37 nt withheld, positions 7695-7731]
ACTCTATCTCGGGCTATTCTTTTGATTTATAAGGGATTTTGCCGATTTCGGTCTATTGGTTAAAAAATGA
GCTGATTTAACAAAAATTTAACGCGAATTTTAACAAAATATTAACGTTTACAATTTTATGGTGCACTCTC
AGTACAATCTGCTCTGATGCCGCATAGTTAAGCCAGCCCCGACACCCGCCAACACCCGCTGACGCGCCCT
GACGGGCTTGTCTGCTCCCGGCATCCGCTTACAGACAAGCTGTGACCGTCTCCGGGAGCTGCATGTGTCA
GAGGTTTTCACCGTCATCACCGAAACGCGCGAGACGAAAGGGCCTCGTGATACGCCTATTTTTATAGGTT
AATGTCATGATAATAATGGTTTCTTAGACGTCAGGTGGCACTTTTCGGGGAAATGTGCGCGGAACCCCTA
TTTGTTTATTTTTCTAAATACATTCAAATATGTATCCGCTCATGAGACAATAACCCTGATAAATGCTTCA
ATAATATTGAAAAAGGAAGAGTATGAGTATTCAACATTTCCGTGTCGCCCTTATTCCCTTTTTTGCGGCA
TTTTGCCTTCCTGTTTTTGCTCACCCAGAAACGCTGGTGAAAGTAAAAGATGCTGAAGATCAGTTGGGTG
CACGAGTGGGTTACATCGAACTGGATCTCAACAGCGGTAAGATCCTTGAGAGTTTTCGCCCCGAAGAACG
TTTTCCAATGATGAGCACTTTTAAAGTTCTGCTATGTGGCGCGGTATTATCCCGTATTGACGCCGGGCAA
GAGCAACTCGGTCGCCGCATACACTATTCTCAGAATGACTTGGTTGAGTACTCACCAGTCACAGAAAAGC
ATCTTACGGATGGCATGACAGTAAGAGAATTATGCAGTGCTGCCATAACCATGAGTGATAACACTGCGGC
CAACTTACTTCTGACAACGATCGGAGGACCGAAGGAGCTAACCGCTTTTTTGCACAACATGGGGGATCAT
GTAACTCGCCTTGATCGTTGGGAACCGGAGCTGAATGAAGCCATACCAAACGACGAGCGTGACACCACGA
TGCCTGTAGCAATGGCAACAACGTTGCGCAAACTATTAACTGGCGAACTACTTACTCTAGCTTCCCGGCA
ACAATTAATAGACTGGATGGAGGCGGATAAAGTTGCAGGACCACTTCTGCGCTCGGCCCTTCCGGCTGGC
TGGTTTATTGCTGATAAATCTGGAGCCGGTGAGCGTGGAAGCCGCGGTATCATTGCAGCACTGGGGCCAG
ATGGTAAGCCCTCCCGTATCGTAGTTATCTACACGACGGGGAGTCAGGCAACTATGGATGAACGAAATAG
ACAGATCGCTGAGATAGGTGCCTCACTGATTAAGCATTGGTAACTGTCAGACCAAGTTTACTCATATATA
CTTTAGATTGATTTAAAACTTCATTTTTAATTTAAAAGGATCTAGGTGAAGATCCTTTTTGATAATCTCA
TGACCAAAATCCCTTAACGTGAGTTTTCGTTCCACTGAGCGTCAGACCCCGTAGAAAAGATCAAAGGATC
TTCTTGAGATCCTTTTTTTCTGCGCGTAATCTGCTGCTTGCAAACAAAAAAACCACCGCTACCAGCGGTG
GTTTGTTTGCCGGATCAAGAGCTACCAACTCTTTTTCCGAAGGTAACTGGCTTCAGCAGAGCGCAGATAC
CAAATACTGTTCTTCTAGTGTAGCCGTAGTTAGGCCACCACTTCAAGAACTCTGTAGCACCGCCTACATA
CCTCGCTCTGCTAATCCTGTTACCAGTGGCTGCTGCCAGTGGCGATAAGTCGTGTCTTACCGGGTTGGAC
TCAAGACGATAGTTACCGGATAAGGCGCAGCGGTCGGGCTGAACGGGGGGTTCGTGCACACAGCCCAGCT
TGGAGCGAACGACCTACACCGAACTGAGATACCTACAGCGTGAGCTATGAGAAAGCGCCACGCTTCCCGA
AGGGAGAAAGGCGGACAGGTATCCGGTAAGCGGCAGGGTCGGAACAGGAGAGCGCACGAGGGAGCTTCCA
GGGGGAAACGCCTGGTATCTTTATAGTCCTGTCGGGTTTCGCCACCTCTGACTTGAGCGTCGATTTTTGT
GATGCTCGTCAGGGGGGCGGAGCCTATGGAAAAACGCCAGCAACGCGGCCTTTTTACGGTTCCTGGCCTT
TTGCTGGCCTTTTGCTCACATGTGAGGGCCTATTTCCCATGATTCCTTCATATTTGCATATACGATACAA
GGCTGTTAGAGAGATAATTGGAATTAATTTGACTGTAAACACAAAGATATTAGTACAAAATACGTGACGT
AGAAAGTAATAATTTCTTGGGTAGTTTGCAGTTTTAAAATTATGTTTTAAAATGGACTATCATATGCTTA
CCGTAACTTGAAAGTATTTCGATTTCTTGGCTTTATATATCTTGTGGAAAGGACGAAACACCGGGTCTTC
GAGAAGACCTGTTTTAGAGCTAGAAATAGCAAGTTAAAATAAGGCTAGTCCGTTATCAACTTGAAAAAGT
GGCACCGAGTCGGTGCTTTTTTGTTTTAGAGCTAGAAATAGCAAGTTAAAATAAGGCTAGTCCGTTTTTA
GCGCG
